Addgene plasmid #54890: mApple-Desmoglein2-N-18
Purpose: Localization: Desmosomes, Excitation: 568, Emission: 592
Depositing lab: Michael Davidson. Depositing organization: Florida State University, Tallahassee.
Backbone
  Vector backbone: mApple-N1
  Backbone size w/o insert (bp): 4750
  Vector type: Mammalian Expression
  Selectable markers: Neomycin (select with G418)
Growth in bacteria
  Bacterial resistance: Kanamycin, 50 μg/mL
  Growth temperature: 37°C
  Growth strain: DH5alpha
  Copy number: High Copy
Gene/Insert
  Gene/Insert name: Desmoglein2 (alt name: NM_001943)
  Species: H. sapiens (human)
  Entrez Gene: DSG2 (a.k.a. CDHF5, HDGC)
  Promoter: CMV
  Tag / fusion protein: mApple (C terminal on backbone)
  Cloning method: Unknown
  Sequencing primers: 5′ CMV-F; 3′ SV40pA-R
Terms and licenses: Academic/Nonprofit Terms; Industry Terms: Not Available to Industry
Depositor comments: . Excitation = 568; Emission = 592
How to cite: mApple-Desmoglein2-N-18 was a gift from Michael Davidson (Addgene plasmid # 54890 ; http://n2t.net/addgene:54890 ; RRID:Addgene_54890)
