[The description below was written by a language model from this plasmid's Addgene catalogue record.]
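Description:
mApple-Desmoglein2-N-18 is a mammalian expression plasmid built on the mApple-N1 backbone (about 4.75 kb without the insert), an N1-style fluorescent protein fusion vector. It is maintained at high copy in E. coli under kanamycin selection, and it carries a neomycin resistance marker that allows G418 selection of stably transfected mammalian cells. No feature table accompanies the record, so the specific origins of replication and polyadenylation elements are not listed, although the use of an SV40 polyA reverse sequencing primer suggests an SV40 polyadenylation signal downstream of the fusion cassette.

The payload is the human desmoglein-2 coding sequence (DSG2, also known as CDHF5 or HDGC), placed under the CMV promoter for strong constitutive expression in mammalian cells. The insert sits upstream of mApple, so the red-orange fluorescent protein is fused to the C terminus of desmoglein-2. The "N-18" in the name probably denotes the N1-type orientation and an 18-residue linker between the two parts, but the record does not state this explicitly, and the cloning method is recorded as unknown. Desmoglein-2 is a desmosomal cadherin, a transmembrane adhesion protein. C-terminal tagging leaves its N-terminal signal sequence and extracellular domain unobstructed.

The construct is intended as a localization marker for desmosomes, allowing these cell-cell junctions to be visualized by fluorescence microscopy in live or fixed cells. The recorded spectral properties of the tag are excitation at 568 nm and emission at 592 nm, which makes it suitable for pairing with green or far-red probes in multicolor imaging.
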