>Addgene plasmid #54890 | mApple-Desmoglein2-N-18 | depositor partial sequence | sequence record 85280 | insert sequence
TCAGATCCGCTAGCGTCGCCACCATGGCGCGGAGCCCGGGACGCGCGTACGCCCTGCTGCTTCTCCTGAT
CTGCTTTAACGTTGGAAGTGGACTTCACTTACAGGTCTTAAGCACAAGAAATGAAAATAAGCTGCTTCCT
AAACATCCTCATTTAGTGCGGCAAAAGCGCGCCTGGATCACCGCCCCCGTGGCTCTTCGGGAGGGAGAGG
ATCTGTCCAAGAAGAATCCAATTGCCAAGATACATTCTGATCTTGCAGAAGAAAGAGGACTCAAAATTAC
TTACAAATACACTGGAAAAGGGATTACAGAGCCACCTTTTGGTATATTTGTCTTTAACAAAGATACTGGA
GAACTGAATGTTACCAGCATTCTTGATCGAGAAGAAACACCATTTTTTCTGCTAACAGGTTACGCTTTGG
ATGCAAGAGGAAACAATGTAGAGAAACCCTTAGAGCTACGCATTAAGGTTCTTGATATCAATGACAACGA
ACCAGTGTTCACACAGGATGTCTTTGTTGGGTCTGTTGAAGAGTTGAGTGCAGCACATACTCTTGTGATG
AAAATCAATGCAACAGATGCAGATGAGCCCAATACCCTGAACTCGAAAATTTCCTATAGAATCGTATCTC
TGGAGCCTGCTTATCCTCCAGTGTTCTACCTAAATAAAGATACAGGAGAGATTTATACAACCAGTGTTAC
CTTGGACAGAGAGGAACACAGCAGCTACACTTTGACAGTAGAAGCAAGAGATGGCAATGGAGAAGTTACA
GACAAACCTGTAAAACAAGCTCAAGTTCAGATTCGTATTTTGGATGTCAATGACAATATACCTGTAGTAG
AAAATAAAGTGCTTGAAGGGATGGTTGAAGAAAATCAAGTCAACGTAGAAGTTACGCGCATAAAAGTGTT
CGATGCAGATGAAATAGGTTCTGATAATTGGCTGGCAAATTTTACATTTGCATCAGGAAATGAAGGAGGT
TATTTCCACATAGAAACAGATGCTCAAACTAACGAAGGAATTGTGACCCTTATTAAGGAAGTAGATTATG
AAGAAATGAAGAATCTTGACTTCAGTGTTATTGTCGCTAATAAAGCAGCTTTTCACAAGTCGATTAGGAG
TAAATACAAGCCTACACCCATTCCCATCAAGGTCAAAGTGAAAAATGTGAAAGAAGGCATTCATTTTAAA
AGCAGCGTCATCTCAATTTATGTTAGCGAGAGCATGGATAGATCAAGCAAAGGCCAAATAATTGGAAATT
TTCAAGCATTTGATGAGGACACTGGACTACCAGCCCATGCAAGATATGTAAAATTAGAAGATAGAGATAA
TTGGATCTCTGTGGATTCTGTCACATCTGAAATTAAACTTGCAAAACTTCCTGATTTTGAATCTAGATAT
GTTCAAAATGGCACATACACTGTAAAGATTGTGGCCATATCAGAAGATTATCCTAGAAAAACCATCACTG
GCACAGTCCTTATCAATGTTGAAGACATCAACGACAACTGTCCCACACTGATAGAGCCTGTGCAGACAAT
CTGTCACGATGCAGAGTATGTGAATGTTACTGCAGAGGACCTGGATGGACACCCAAACAGTGGCCCTTTC
AGTTTCTCCGTCATTGACAAACCACCTGGCATGGCAGAAAAATGGAAAATAGCACGCCAAGAAAGTACCA
GTGTGCTGCTGCAACAAAGTGAGAAAAAGCTAGGGAGAAGTGAAATTCAGTTCCTGATTTCAGACAATCA
GGGTTTTAGTTGTCCTGAAAAGCAGGTCCTTACACTCACAGTTTGTGAGTGTCTGCATGGCAGCGGCTGC
AGGGAAGCACAGCATGACTCCTATGTGGGCCTGGGACCCGCAGCAATTGCGCTCATGATTTTGGCCTTTC
TGCTCCTGCTATTGGTGCCACTTTTACTGCTGATGTGCCATTGCGGAAAGGGCGCCAAAGGCTTTACCCC
CATACCTGGCACCATAGAGATGCTGCATCCTTGGAATAATGAAGGAGCACCACCTGAAGACAAGGTGGTG
CCATCATTTCTGCCAGTGGATCAAGGGGGCAGTCTAGTAGGAAGAAATGGAGTAGGAGGTATGGCCAAGG
AAGCCACGATGAAAGGAAGTAGCTCTGCTTCCATTGTCAAAGGGCAACATGAGATGTCCGAGATGGATGG
AAGGTGGGAAGAACACAGAAGCCTGCTTTCTGGTAGAGCTACCCAGTTTACAGGGGCCACAGGCGCTATC
ATGACCACTGAAACCACGAAGACCGCAAGGGCCACAGGGGCTTCCAGAGACATGGCCGGAGCTCAGGCAG
CTGCTGTTGCACTGAACGAAGAGTTCTTAAGAAATTATTTCACTGATAAAGCGGCCTCTTACACTGAGGA
AGATGAAAATCACACAGCCAAAGATTGCCTTCTGGTTTATTCTCAGGAAGAAACTGAATCGCTGAATGCT
TCTATTGGTTGTTGCAGTTTTATTGAAGGAGAGCTAGATGACCGCTTCTTAGATGATTTGGGACTTAAAT
TCAAGACACTAGCTGAAGTTTGCCTGGGTCAAAAAATAGATATAAATAAGGAAATTGAGCAGAGACAAAA
ACCTGCCACAGAAACAAGTATGAACACAGCTTCACATTCACTCTGTGAGCAAACTATGGTTAATTCAGAG
AATACCTACTCCTCTGGCAGTAGCTTCCCAGTTCCAAAATCTTTGCAAGAAGCCAATGCAGAGAAAGTAA
CTCAGGAAATAGTCACTGAAAGGTCTGTGTCTTCTAGGCAGGCGCAAAAGGTAGCTACACCTCTTCCTGA
CCCAATGGCTTCTAGAAATGTGATAGCAACAGAAACTTCCTATGTCACAGGGTCCACTATGCCACCAACC
ACTGTGATCCTGGGTCCTAGCCAGCCACAGAGCCTTATTGTGACAGAGAGGGTGTATGCTCCAGCTTCTA
CCTTGGTAGATCAGCCTTATGCTAATGAAGGTACAGTTGTGGTCACTGAAAGAGTAATACAGCCTCATGG
GGGTGGATCGAATCCTCTGGAAGGCACTCAGCATCTTCAAGATGTACCTTACGTCATGGTGAGGGAAAGA
GAGAGCTTCCTTGCCCCCAGCTCAGGTGTGCAGCCTACTCTGGCCATGCCTAATATAGCAGTAGGACAGA
ATGTGACAGTGACAGAAAGAGTTCTAGCACCTGCTTCCACTCTGCAATCCAGTTACCAGATTCCCACTGA
AAATTCTATGACGGCTAGGAACACCACGGTGTCTGGAGCTGGAGTCCCTGGCCCTCTGCCAGATTTTGGT
TTAGAGGAATCTGGTCATTCTAATTCTACCATAACCACATCTTCCACCAGAGTTACCAAGCATAGCACTG
TACAGCATTCTTACTCCAGCAGCGGTGGAGCAAGCGCAGCCAGTGGTAGCGCGGATCCACCGGTCGCCAC
CATGGTGAGCAAGGGCGAGGAGAATAACATGGCCATCATCAAGGAGTTCATGCGCTTCAAGGTGCACATG
GAGGGCTCCGTGAACGGCCACGAGTTCGAGATCGAGGGCGAGGGCGAGGGCCGCCCCTACGAGGCCTTTC
AGACCGCTAAGCTGAAGGTGACCAAGGGTGGCCCCCTGCCCTTCGCCTGGGACATCCTGTCCCCTCAGTT
CATGTACGGCTCCAAGGTCTACATTAAGCACCCAGCCGACATCCCCGACTACTTCAAGCTGTCCTTCCCC
GAGGGCTTCAGGTGGGAGCGCGTGATGAACTTCGAGGACGGCGGCATTATTCACGTTAACCAGGACTCCT
CCCTGCAGGACGGCGTGTTCATCTACAAGGTGAAGCTGCGCGGCACCAACTTCCCCTCCGACGGCCCCGT
AATGCAGAAGAAGACCATGGGCTGGGAGGCCTCCGAGGAGCGGATGTACCCCGAGGACGGCGCCCTGAAG
AGCGAGATCAAGAAGAGGCTGAAGCTGAAGGACGGCGGCCACTACGCCGCCGAGGTCAAGACCACCTACA
AGGCCAAGAAGCCCGTGCAGCTGCCCGGCGCCTACATCGTCGACATCAAGTTGGACATCGTGTCCCACAA
CGAGGACTACACCATCGTGGAACAGTACGAACGCGCCGAGGGCCGCCACTCCACCGGCGGCATGGACGAG
CTGTACAAGTAAGCGGCCGCGACTCTAGATCATAATCAGCCATACC
