>Addgene plasmid #54890 | mApple-Desmoglein2-N-18 | addgene partial sequence | sequence record 97137 | Mombaerts mRFPup 5'-GTGGCCGTTCACGGAGCCCTCCATG-3'
ATGATGGCCATGTTATTCTCCTCGCCCTTGCTCACCATGGTGGCGACCGGTGGATCCGCGCTACCACTGG
CTGCGCTTGCTCCACCGCTGCTGGAGTAAGAATGCTGTACAGTGCTATGCTTGGTAACTCTGGTGGAAGA
TGTGGTTATGGTAGAATTAGAATGACCAGATTCCTCTAAACCAAAATCTGGCAGAGGGCCAGGGACTCCA
GCTCCAGACACCGTGGTGTTCCTAGCCGTCATAGAATTTTCAGTGGGAATCTGGTAACTGGATTGCAGAG
TGGAAGCAGGTGCTAGAACTCTTTCTGTCACTGTCACATTCTGTCCTACTGCTATATTAGGCATGGCCAG
AGTAGGCTGCACACCTGAGCTGGGGGCAAGGAAGCTCTCTCTTTCCCTCACCATGACGTAAGGTACATCT
TGAAGATGCTGAGTGCCTTCCAGAGGATTCGATCCACCCCCATGAGGCTGTATTACTCTTTCAGTGACCA
CAACTGTACCTTCATTAGCATAAGGCTGATCTACCAAGGTAGAAGCTGGAGCATACACCCTCTCTGTCAC
AATAAGGCTCTGTGGCTGGCTAGGACCCAGGATCACAGTGGTTGGTGGCATAGTGGACCCTGTGACATAG
GAAGTTTCTGTTGCTATCACATTTCTAGAAGCCATTGGGTCAGGAAGAGGTGTAGCTACCTTTTGCGCCT
GCCTAGAAGACACAGACCTTTCAGTGACTATTTCCTGAGTTACTTTCTCTGCATTGGCTTCTTGCAA
